>Addgene plasmid #40158 | pFM112 | addgene partial sequence | sequence record 53277 | pGEX3
ACGCGCGAGGCAGATCGTCAGTCAGTCACGATGCGGCCGCTCGAGCTAACCTTTATCGACATCGTCTTTG
TAGTCACCACCAAGGTTCAGCTCTTGGGCTATTTTCGAAGCGATATTCTTGAAGCCAATCGATGTTCCCG
AGATTCGTTTGAATCGAACTCCATTCAGACTGAGACGTGGCAACTTGCAGACCTCCATCTCCCATTGAAC
AAGTGAGTCTGTATTCGGATCACCGTGCACACACAGAATCATGTATCGTTCCCGTTGCTCGTAGTCACAA
CCGTTAGCGTCAAGAACTTTTCGAATTTCTCTCATCATATCATCCGGAGCCAATGAAGAAGTCGTCTTCA
TACTCCACGTGAACCGCAATGATCGTGGCTTGACGTCTCCTTCATGAATCGGAAGCGATGGTGCAACTTG
TCCGGCACCTGGAGCAATTGGGCCAGACTGTTCCCGAATCGCAGCAAGAGCCGCCGCGGTTTGCTGTCCT
TGTGATGCTCCGATGGTTCCAGCACGTCCTGATACTGGCTGGGTCATACTTTCTCGATTATGATCTCGTC
TCGTCAATTTGCTCAATTTGCTCCAGATTGTTGCTTCTGCATTGTTGGCCGATGGACCAGTTGCTCCAAT
TGAAACATTGCCCGGAGTTTCTCCAATTTCATCAGAACTGTCGTCGCCTCCCTTGTCCTTCTCCGTTTTT
CCATGGAAAGTCTGTCGATTACGAGTATTTCTAGGGAAAGCTGATGAAGATGATGATGTT
