>Addgene plasmid #40158 | pFM112 | addgene partial sequence | sequence record 53659 | pGEX5
AGTTCTGTTCCGGGGCCCCTGGGATCCCCAACATCATCATCTTCATCAGCTTTCCCTAGAAATACTCGTA
ATCGACAGACTTTCCATGGAAAAACGGAGAAGGACAAGGGAGGCGACGACAGTTCTGATGAAATTGGAGA
AACTCCGGGCAATGTTTCAATTGGAGCAACTGGTCCATCGGCCAACAATGCAGAAGCAACAATCTGGAGC
AAATTGAGCAAATTGACGAGACGAGATCATAATCGAGAAAGTATGACCCAGCCAGTATCAGGACGTGCTG
GAACCATCGGAGCATCACAAGGACAGCAAACCGCGGCGGCTCTTGCTGCGATTCGGGAACAGTCTGGCCC
AATTGCTCCAGGTGCCGGACAAGTTGCACCATCGCTTCCGATTCATGAAGGAGACGTCAAGCCACGATCA
TTGCGGTTCACGTGGAGTATGAAGACGACTTCTTCATTGGCTCCGGATGATATGATGAGAGAAATTCGAA
AAGTTCTTGACGCTAACGGTTGTGACTACGAGCAACGGGAACGATACATGATTCTGTGTGTGCACGGTGA
TCCGAATACAGACTCACTTGTTCAATGGGAGATGGAGGTCTGCAAGTTGCCACGTCTCAGTCTGAATGGA
GTTCGATTCAAACGAATCTCGGGAACATCGATTGGCTTCAAGAATATCGCTTCGAAAATAGCCCAAGAGC
TGAACCTTGGTGGTGACTACAAAGACGATGTCGATAAAGGTTAGCTCGAGCGGCCGCATCGTGACTGACT
GACGATCTGCCTCGCGCGTTTCGGTGATGACGGTGAAAACCTCTGACACATGCAGCTCCCGGAGACGGTC
ACAGCTTGTCTGTA
