[The description below was written by a language model from this plasmid's Addgene catalogue record.]
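Description:
pFM112 (also called pGEX6p1-par-1C:FLAG) is a bacterial expression plasmid built on the pGEX-6P-1 backbone, a roughly 4.9 kb vector for producing glutathione S-transferase fusion proteins in E. coli. It is selected with ampicillin. The record lists its copy number as unknown, and no feature table is provided, so details of the origin of replication and other backbone elements are not documented here.

The insert encodes a C-terminal fragment of the C. elegans polarity kinase PAR-1, covering amino acids 966–1192, cloned between the BamHI and XhoI sites, both of which remain intact. Expression is driven by the tac promoter, a hybrid trp/lac promoter that is typically induced with IPTG. The fragment is fused in frame to the backbone-encoded GST at its N terminus and carries a modified FLAG epitope at its C terminus. The resulting GST–PAR-1(966–1192)–FLAG protein can be captured on glutathione resin through GST and detected or pulled down through the FLAG tag. Vectors of the pGEX-6P series generally place a PreScission protease site between GST and the insert, which allows the GST moiety to be removed after purification.

The plasmid comes from a study of how microtubules promote the self-organization of polarized PAR domains in the C. elegans zygote. That context points to its use as a source of recombinant PAR-1 C-terminal protein for in vitro biochemical work such as binding or phosphorylation assays, though the record does not specify the exact experiments.
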