Addgene plasmid #40158: pFM112
Depositing lab: Geraldine Seydoux. Depositing organization: Johns Hopkins University and School of Medicine. Publication: Microtubules induce self-organization of polarized PAR domains in Caenorhabditis elegans zygotes. Motegi F, Zonies S, Hao Y, Cuenca AA, Griffin E, Seydoux G. Nat Cell Biol. 2011 Oct 9;13(11):1361-7. doi: 10.1038/ncb2354. PubMed 21983565.
Backbone
  Vector backbone: pGEX-6p-1
  Backbone manufacturer: GE
  Backbone size w/o insert (bp): 4900
  Vector type: Bacterial Expression
Growth in bacteria
  Bacterial resistance: Ampicillin, 100 μg/mL
  Growth temperature: 37°C
  Growth strain: DH5alpha
  Copy number: Unknown
Gene/Insert
  Gene/Insert name: par-1C:FLAG (alt names: par-1C; par-1; PAR-1 (966-1192)::FLAG)
  Species: C. elegans (nematode)
  Mutation: Contains aa 966-1192
  GenBank ID: NC_003283.10
  Entrez Gene: par-1 (a.k.a. CELE_H39E23.1)
  Promoter: tac
  Tag / fusion protein: GST (N terminal on backbone); modified Flag (C terminal on insert)
  Cloning method: Restriction Enzyme; 5′ cloning site BamHI (not destroyed); 3′ cloning site XhoI (not destroyed)
  Sequencing primers: 5′ pGEX5; 3′ pGEX3
Terms and licenses: Academic/Nonprofit Terms; Industry Terms: Not Available to Industry
Depositor comments: Alternate plasmid name: pGEX6p1-par-1C:FLAG
How to cite: pFM112 was a gift from Geraldine Seydoux (Addgene plasmid # 40158 ; http://n2t.net/addgene:40158 ; RRID:Addgene_40158)
